>Addgene plasmid #146128 | pAc5.1B-EGFP-DmTral_97-543-V5His6_D | depositor full sequence | sequence record 288573 | Full Sequence
CTTCAAGGAATTAATTCTATATTCTAAAAACACAAATGATACTTCTAAAAAAAATCATGAATGGCATCAA
CTCTGAATCAAATCTTTGCAGATGCACCTACTTCTCATTTCCACTGTCACATCATTTTTCCAGATCTCGC
TGCCTGTTATGTGGCCCACAAACCAAGACACGTTTTATGGCCATTAAAGCTGGCTGATCGTCGCCAAACA
CCAAATACATATCAATATGTACATTCGAGAAAGAAGCGATCAAAGAAGCGTCTTCGGGCGAGTAGGAGAA
TGCGGAGGAGAAGGAGAACGAGCTGATCTAGTATCTCTCCACAATCCAATGCCAACTGACCAACTGGCCA
TATTCGGAGCAATTTGAAGCCAATTTCCATCGCCTGGCGATCGCTCCATTCTTGGCTATATGTTTTTCAC
CGTTCCCGGGGCCATTTTCAAAGACTCGTCGGTAAGATAAGATTGTGTCACTCGCTGTCTCTCTTCATTT
GTCGAAGAATGCTGAGGAATTTCGCGATGACGTCGGCGAGTATTTTGAAGAATGAGAATAATTTGTATTT
ATACGAAAATCAGTTAGTGGAATTTTCTACAAAAACATGTTATCTATAGATAATTTTGTTGCAAAATATG
TTGACTATGACAAAGATTGTATGTATATACCTTTAATGTATTCTCATTTTCTTATGTATTTATAATGGCA
ATGATGATACTGATGATATTTTAAGATGATGCCAGACCACAGGCTGATTTCTGCGTCTTTTGCCGAACGC
AGTGCATGTGCGGTTGTTGTTTTTTGGAATAGTTTCAATTTTCGGACTGTCCGCTTTGATTTCAGTTTCT
TGGCTTATTCAAAAAGCAAAGTAAAGCCAAAAAAGCGAGATGGCAATACCAAATGCGGCAAAACGGTAGT
GGAAGGAAAGGGGTGCGGGGCAGCGGAAGGAAGGGTGGGGCGGGGCGTGGCGGGGTCTGTGGCTGGGCGC
GACGTCACCGACGTTGGAGCCACTCCTTTGACCATGTGTGCGTGTGTGTATTATTCGTGTCTCGCCACTC
GCCGGTTGTTTTTTTCTTTTTATCTCGCTCTCTCTAGCGCCATCTCGTACGCATGCTCAACGCACCGCAT
GTTGCCGTGTCCTTTATGCGTCATTTTGGCTCGAAATAGGCAATTATTTAAACAAAGATTAGTCAACGAA
AACGCTAAAATAAATAAGTCTACAATATGGTTACTTATTGCCATGTGTGTGCAGCCAACGATAGCAACAA
AAGCAACAACACAGTGGCTTTCCCTCTTTCACTTTTTGTTTGCAAGCGCGTGCGAGCAAGACGGCACGAC
CGGCAAACGCAATTACGCTGACAAAGAGCAGACGAAGTTTTGGCCGAAAAACATCAAGGCGCCTGATACG
AATGCATTTGCAATAACAATTGCGATATTTAATATTGTTTATGAAGCTGTTTGACTTCAAAACACACAAA
AAAAAAAATAAAACAAATTATTTGAAAGAGAATTAGGAATCGGACAGCTTATCGTTACGGGCTAACAGCA
CACCGAGACGAAATAGCTTACCTGACGTCACAGCCTCTGGAAGAACTGCCGCCAAGCAGAGAGAGAGAGA
AAAAGAGGGAGAGCAGCTTAGACCGCATGTGCTTGTGTGTGAGGCGTCTCTCTCTTCGTCTCCTGTTTGC
GCAAACGCATAGACTGCACTGAGAAAATCGATTACCTATTTTTTATGAATGAATATTTGCACTATTACTA
TTCAAAACTATTAAGATAGCAATCACATTCAATAGCCAAATACTATACCACCTGAGCGATGCAACGAAAT
GATCAATTTGAGCAAAAATGCTGCATATTTAGGACGGCATCATTATAGAAATGCTTCTTGCTGTGTACTT
TTCTCTCGTCTGGCAGCTGTTTCGCCGTTATTGTTAAAACCGGCTTAAGTTAGGTGTGTTTTCTACGACT
AGTGATGCCCCTACTAGAAGATGTGTGTTGCACAAATGTCCCTGAATAACCAATTTGAAGTGCAGATAGC
AGTAAACGTAAGCTAATATGAATATTATTTAACTGTAATGTTTTAATATCGCTGGACATTACTAATAAAC
CCACTATAAACACATGTACATATGTATGTTTTGGCATACAATGAGTAGTTGGGGAAAAAATGTGTAAAAG
CACCGTGACCATCACAGCATAAAGATAACCAGCTGAAGTATCGAATATGAGTAACCCCCAAATTGAATCA
CATGCCGCAACTGATAGGACCCATGGAAGTACACTCTTCATGGCGATATACAAGACACACACAAGCACGA
ACACCCAGTTGCGGAGGAAATTCTCCGTAAATGAAAACCCAATCGGCGAACAATTCATACCCATATATGG
TAAAAGTTTTGAACGCGACTTGAGAGCGGAGAGCATTGCGGCTGATAAGGTTTTAGCGCTAAGCGGGCTT
TATAAAACGGGCTGCGGGACCAGTTTTCATATCACTACCGTTTGAGTTCTTGTGCTGTGTGGATACTCCT
CCCGACACAAAGCCGCTCCATCAGCCAGCAGTCGTCTAATCCAGAGACCCCGGATCGGGGTACCAACATG
GTGAGCAAGGGCGAGGAGCTGTTCACCGGGGTGGTGCCCATCCTGGTCGAGCTGGACGGCGACGTAAACG
GCCACAAGTTCAGCGTGTCCGGCGAGGGCGAGGGCGATGCCACCTACGGCAAGCTGACCCTGAAGTTCAT
CTGCACCACCGGCAAGCTGCCCGTGCCCTGGCCCACCCTCGTGACCACCCTGACCTACGGCGTGCAGTGC
TTCAGCCGCTACCCCGACCACATGAAGCAGCACGACTTCTTCAAGTCCGCCATGCCCGAAGGCTACGTCC
AGGAGCGCACCATCTTCTTCAAGGACGACGGCAACTACAAGACCCGCGCCGAGGTGAAGTTCGAGGGCGA
CACCCTGGTGAACCGCATCGAGCTGAAGGGCATCGACTTCAAGGAGGACGGCAACATCCTGGGGCACAAG
CTGGAGTACAACTACAACAGCCACAACGTCTATATCATGGCCGACAAGCAGAAGAACGGCATCAAGGTGA
ACTTCAAGATCCGCCACAACATCGAGGACGGCAGCGTGCAGCTCGCCGACCACTACCAGCAGAACACCCC
CATCGGCGACGGCCCCGTGCTGCTGCCCGACAACCACTACCTGAGCACCCAGTCCGCCCTGAGCAAAGAC
CCCAACGAGAAGCGCGATCACATGGTCCTGCTGGAGTTCGTGACCGCCGCCGGGATCACTCTCGGCATGG
ACGAGCTGTACAAGCCAAGCTTGAATTCTCAGAACGGACCGCCCCAGATGCCGCAGCACTTCCCCATGCC
CAGCGGGATGAGCGGTCCGCCGCAGCAGCAACAGGTGCCGTCGCAGCAACCGCCCCAGATGCCAAGCGGT
GGAGGCAGTGGTGGTGCTGGTGGAGCAGGAGCTCCTGGCGGCGGCGGACCCGGCTACGGCAATGGCAATC
CGTTCGGCAACCTCGGCGGTCCCAATCTGGCCAACATGGTGGGCAATGCGGGCGGATCGCTTGCACCCGG
TTCCGGTGCTCCGGGCAGCGGACCCTTCATGCACATCGGTGGCAATCAGCAGCAACCGAAGCCCCAGCAG
CAGAAACAGCCAAACATGCTGGCCGGTGCCTCGCGATCGACGACGCCCATTAGCCTGATTGTGAGTCCCA
CGGCGGAGCTGACTCAGCAGCAGCAGCTGCACCAGCAACAGAACGCTGGCCAGGGTGGCAACGGACGCGA
TGCAGGACATAAGCGCCAGAACCACCAGCAGCAACAGAATCAGCAGCATCAGCAACGTGGCGGACCCAGC
CACAACAATATGCAGCATCAGCAGCAACGAGGCGGCGGCAGTGGAACGGACTTCTATAACCAGCAGCGGG
ATCGTCGGGACTCCGGACGTCAAATGGACAACAACTATAGCAACAACTACAACAACAATAATAATAATCA
GCGCAATCGCGGCGGCGGCAACGGAATGCAACAGCAGCAGCGAGGAGGAAACGGCGGCAGCGGCGGCGGC
GGTGGAAACGGAGGTGGAAACAACCCGGCCTGGAACATGCATCGCGGCAACCAGAACTCGAACAACATGA
TGAACATGCGCAACCGCGGCATGGGATCCCGCGGCCCCATGCGACCCAATCAGGGCTATCGTCCGCAGTC
GGCCAATAATCAGAACAAGCCGCGGAACAAGATCAAGTTCGAGGGCGACTTCGATTTCGAGCAGGCAAAC
AACAAGTTCGAGGAACTGCGCTCCCAACTGGCCAAGCTCAAGGTGGCCGAGGATGGTGCACCCAAGCCAG
CCACCAATGCAACGGCCGCCACTGCAACTGCAACCAATGAGCAGGTGGGTGAGAAGGTTGAAGGCGTTCA
CACACTGAATGGCGAGACCGACAAGAAGGATGATTCTGGCAACGAGACCGGCGCTGGAGAGCACGAGCCT
GAGGAGGATGATGTTGCTGTGTGCTACGACAAGACCAAATCGTTCTTCGACAACATCTCGTGCGAGGCTG
CCCAGGATCGCAGCAAGAACAAGAAGAACGATTGGCGCCAGGAGCGCAAGTTGAACACGGAGACCTTCGG
AGTGTCCTCCACACGACGTGGCAGTTACCGCGGACGCAACGGCGGCCGCTCGAGTCTAGAGGGCCCGCGG
TTCGAAGGTAAGCCTATCCCTAACCCTCTCCTCGGTCTCGATTCTACGCGTACCGGTCATCATCACCATC
ACCATTGAGTTTAAACCCGCTGATCAGCCTCGACTGTGCCTTCTAAGGCCTGAGCTCGCTGATCAGCCTC
GATCGAGGATCCAGACATGATAAGATACATTGATGAGTTTGGACAAACCACAACTAGAATGCAGTGAAAA
AAATGCTTTATTTGTGAAATTTGTGATGCTATTGCTTTATTTGTAACCATTATAAGCTGCAATAAACAAG
TTAACAACAACAATTGCATTCATTTTATGTTTCAGGTTCAGGGGGAGGTGTGGGAGGTTTTTTAAAGCAA
GTAAAACCTCTACAAATGTGGTATGGCTGATTATGATCAGTCGACCGATGCCCTTGAGAGCCTTCAACCC
AGTCAGCTCCTTCCGGTGGGCGCGGGGCATGACTATCGTCGCCGCACTTATGACTGTCTTCTTTATCATG
CAACTCGTAGGACAGGTGCCGGCAGCGCTCTGGGTCATTTTCGGCGAGGACCGCTTTCGCTGGAGCGCGA
CGATGATCGGCCTGTCGCTTGCGGTATTCGGAATCTTGCACGCCCTCGCTCAAGCCTTCGTCACTGGTCC
CGCCACCAAACGTTTCGGCGAGAAGCAGGCCATTATCGCCGGCATGGCGGCCGACGCGCTGGGCTACGTC
TTGCTGGCGTTCGCGACGCGAGGCTGGATGGCCTTCCCCATTATGATTCTTCTCGCTTCCGGCGGCATCG
GGATGCCCGCGTTGCAGGCCATGCTGTCCAGGCAGGTAGATGACGACCATCAGGGACAGCTTCAAGGATC
GCTCGCGGCTCTTACCAGCCAGCAAAAGGCCAGGAACCGTAAAAAGGCCGCGTTGCTGGCGTTTTTCCAT
AGGCTCCGCCCCCCTGACGAGCATCACAAAAATCGACGCTCAAGTCAGAGGTGGCGAAACCCGACAGGAC
TATAAAGATACCAGGCGTTTCCCCCTGGAAGCTCCCTCGTGCGCTCTCCTGTTCCGACCCTGCCGCTTAC
CGGATACCTGTCCGCCTTTCTCCCTTCGGGAAGCGTGGCGCTTTCTCAATGCTCACGCTGTAGGTATCTC
AGTTCGGTGTAGGTCGTTCGCTCCAAGCTGGGCTGTGTGCACGAACCCCCCGTTCAGCCCGACCGCTGCG
CCTTATCCGGTAACTATCGTCTTGAGTCCAACCCGGTAAGACACGACTTATCGCCACTGGCAGCAGCCAC
TGGTAACAGGATTAGCAGAGCGAGGTATGTAGGCGGTGCTACAGAGTTCTTGAAGTGGTGGCCTAACTAC
GGCTACACTAGAAGGACAGTATTTGGTATCTGCGCTCTGCTGAAGCCAGTTACCTTCGGAAAAAGAGTTG
GTAGCTCTTGATCCGGCAAACAAACCACCGCTGGTAGCGGTGGTTTTTTTGTTTGCAAGCAGCAGATTAC
GCGCAGAAAAAAAGGATCTCAAGAAGATCCTTTGATCTTTTCTACGGGGTCTGACGCTCAGTGGAACGAA
AACTCACGTTAAGGGATTTTGGTCATGAGATTATCAAAAAGGATCTTCACCTAGATCCTTTTAAATTAAA
AATGAAGTTTTAAATCAATCTAAAGTATATATGAGTAAACTTGGTCTGACAGTTACCAATGCTTAATCAG
TGAGGCACCTATCTCAGCGATCTGTCTATTTCGTTCATCCATAGTTGCCTGACTCCCCGTCGTGTAGATA
ACTACGATACGGGAGGGCTTACCATCTGGCCCCAGTGCTGCAATGATACCGCGAGACCCACGCTCACCGG
CTCCAGATTTATCAGCAATAAACCAGCCAGCCGGAAGGGCCGAGCGCAGAAGTGGTCCTGCAACTTTATC
CGCCTCCATCCAGTCTATTAATTGTTGCCGGGAAGCTAGAGTAAGTAGTTCGCCAGTTAATAGTTTGCGC
AACGTTGTTGCCATTGCTGCAGGCATCGTGGTGTCACGCTCGTCGTTTGGTATGGCTTCATTCAGCTCCG
GTTCCCAACGATCAAGGCGAGTTACATGATCCCCCATGTTGTGCAAAAAAGCGGTTAGCTCCTTCGGTCC
TCCGATCGTTGTCAGAAGTAAGTTGGCCGCAGTGTTATCACTCATGGTTATGGCAGCACTGCATAATTCT
CTTACTGTCATGCCATCCGTAAGATGCTTTTCTGTGACTGGTGAGTACTCAACCAAGTCATTCTGAGAAT
AGTGTATGCGGCGACCGAGTTGCTCTTGCCCGGCGTCAACACGGGATAATACCGCGCCACATAGCAGAAC
TTTAAAAGTGCTCATCATTGGAAAACGTTCTTCGGGGCGAAAACTCTCAAGGATCTTACCGCTGTTGAGA
TCCAGTTCGATGTAACCCACTCGTGCACCCAACTGATCTTCAGCATCTTTTACTTTCACCAGCGTTTCTG
GGTGAGCAAAAACAGGAAGGCAAAATGCCGCAAAAAAGGGAATAAGGGCGACACGGAAATGTTGAATACT
CATACTCTTCCTTTTTCAATATTATTGAAGCATTTATCAGGGTTATTGTCTCATGAGCGGATACATATTT
GAATGTATTTAGAAAAATAAACAAATAGGGGTTCCGCGCACATTTCCCCGAAAAGTGCCACCTGACGTCT
AAGAAACCATTATTATCATGACATTAACCTATAAAAATAGGCGTATCACGAGGCCCTTTCGT
Features (pLannotate 1.2.2; 9 found; start..end, strand, type, name):
     56..2568    +  promoter       Ac5 promoter: Drosophila melanogaster actin 5C promoter
   2588..3304    +  CDS            EGFP: EGFP is a basic (constitutively fluorescent) green fluorescent protein published in 1996, derived from Aequorea victoria. It is reported to be a rapidly-maturing weak dimer with moderate acid sensitivity.
   4697..4738    +  CDS            V5 tag: epitope tag from simian virus 5
   4838..4972    -  polyA_signal   SV40 poly(A) signal: SV40 polyadenylation signal
   4995..5079    -  CDS            large T antigen (fragment): large T antigen from SV40 (simian virus 40)
   5080..5550    +  CDS            TcR (fragment): tetracycline efflux protein; tet; confers resistance to tetracycline
   5594..6182    -  rep_origin     ori: high-copy-number ColE1/pMB1/pBR322/pUC origin of replication
   6353..7213    -  CDS            AmpR: β-lactamase; bla; confers resistance to ampicillin, carbenicillin, and related antibiotics
   7214..7318    -  promoter       AmpR promoter: bla
