[The description below was written by a language model from this plasmid's Addgene catalogue record and pLannotate feature annotations shown in this document.]
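Description:
pAc5.1B-EGFP-DmTral_97-543-V5His6_D is an insect-cell expression plasmid of about 7.4 kb for producing a GFP-tagged fragment of the Drosophila melanogaster protein Trailer Hitch (Tral, also known as LSm15 or Scd6p). The catalogue lists the backbone as unknown, although the name and feature set point to a pAc5.1-type vector. Transcription is driven by the constitutive Drosophila actin 5C (Ac5) promoter. Immediately downstream of it lies an EGFP coding sequence, followed by an unannotated interval of roughly 1.4 kb that corresponds in position and length to the Tral insert covering residues 97–543. A V5 epitope tag follows the insert, and the name indicates a His6 tag as well, though this is not annotated. Whether the C-terminal tags are in frame and actually translated cannot be determined from the record. An SV40 polyadenylation signal terminates the transcription unit.

The insert lacks the first 96 residues of Tral. Relative to the reference sequence it carries two silent nucleotide changes and one substitution, Q279H. For propagation in E. coli the plasmid has a ColE1/pUC-type origin and a β-lactamase gene with its own promoter, giving ampicillin selection. The annotation describes the origin as high copy, whereas the catalogue entry lists the plasmid as low copy. Short fragments of SV40 large T antigen and a tetracycline resistance gene are backbone remnants with no expected function. No selectable marker for insect cells is annotated, which fits transient transfection.

The associated study examined how Trailer Hitch and EDC3 associate with DCP1 and Me31B in distinct protein complexes, so this truncation was presumably used for localisation or interaction mapping in Drosophila cells. The depositor sequence may be theoretical rather than fully verified.
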