Addgene plasmid #146128: pAc5.1B-EGFP-DmTral_97-543-V5His6_D
Purpose: Insect Expression of DmTral_97-543
Depositing lab: Elisa Izaurralde. Depositing organization: Max Planck Institute for Developmental Biology. Publication: Similar modes of interaction enable Trailer Hitch and EDC3 to associate with DCP1 and Me31B in distinct protein complexes. Tritschler F, Eulalio A, Helms S, Schmidt S, Coles M, Weichenrieder O, Izaurralde E, Truffault V. Mol Cell Biol. 2008 Nov . 28(21):6695-708. 10.1128/MCB.00759-08 PubMed 18765641.
Backbone
  Vector backbone: Unknown
  Vector type: Insect Expression
Growth in bacteria
  Bacterial resistance: Ampicillin, 100 μg/mL
  Growth temperature: 37°C
  Growth strain: DH5alpha
  Copy number: Low Copy
Gene/Insert
  Gene/Insert name: DmTral_97-543 (alt names: Trailer Hitch; Dm LSm50)
  Species: D. melanogaster (fly)
  Mutation: two silent mutations A198C, A387G and a mutation G837T:Q279H compared to the sequence given by: NCBI:NM_140328.4 or UniProt Q9VTZ0.
  Entrez Gene: tral (a.k.a. Dmel_CG10686, BEST:GH08269, CG10686, DmLSm15, Dmel\CG10686, LSm15, Lsm15, Scd6p, TRAL, Tral, anon-EST:Posey139, anon-WO0172774.89, anon-WO02059370.24, p67, p70)
  Cloning method: Unknown
Terms and licenses: Academic/Nonprofit Terms; Industry Terms: Not Available to Industry
Depositor comments: Plasmids from this collection were made available to the research community and donated after the lab closed. Please note that the sequence provided by the depositing laboratory may be theoretical/predicted or based on Sanger sequencing results. There may be discrepancies between sequencing results obtained by Addgene and the depositor sequence. If an Addgene verified sequence is not available, please contact before placing your order to request that our lab fully sequence the plasmid.
How to cite: pAc5.1B-EGFP-DmTral_97-543-V5His6_D was a gift from Elisa Izaurralde (Addgene plasmid # 146128 ; http://n2t.net/addgene:146128 ; RRID:Addgene_146128)
